>Addgene plasmid #56160 | mCardinal-Fibrillarin-7 | addgene full sequence | sequence record 181679 | Addgene NGS Result
CGTTACATAACTTACGGTAAATGGCCCGCCTGGCTGACCGCCCAACGACCCCCGCCCATTGACGTCAATA
ATGACGTATGTTCCCATAGTAACGCCAATAGGGACTTTCCATTGACGTCAATGGGTGGAGTATTTACGGT
AAACTGCCCACTTGGCAGTACATCAAGTGTATCATATGCCAAGTACGCCCCCTATTGACGTCAATGACGG
TAAATGGCCCGCCTGGCATTATGCCCAGTACATGACCTTATGGGACTTTCCTACTTGGCAGTACATCTAC
GTATTAGTCATCGCTATTACCATGGTGATGCGGTTTTGGCAGTACATCAATGGGCGTGGATAGCGGTTTG
ACTCACGGGGATTTCCAAGTCTCCACCCCATTGACGTCAATGGGAGTTTGTTTTGGCACCAAAATCAACG
GGACTTTCCAAAATGTCGTAACAACTCCGCCCCATTGACGCAAATGGGCGGTAGGCGTGTACGGTGGGAG
GTCTATATAAGCAGAGCTGGTTTAGTGAACCGTCAGATCCGCTAGCGCTACCGGTCGCCACCATGGTGAG
CAAGGGCGAGGAGCTGATCAAGGAGAACATGCACATGAAGCTGTACATGGAAGGCACCGTGAACAACCAC
CACTTCAAGTGCACCACCGAAGGGGAGGGCAAGCCCTACGAGGGCACCCAGACCCAGAGGATTAAGGTGG
TGGAGGGAGGCCCCCTGCCGTTCGCATTCGACATCCTGGCCACCTGCTTTATGTACGGGAGCAAGACCTT
CATCAACCACACCCAGGGCATCCCCGATTTCTTTAAGCAGTCCTTCCCTGAGGGCTTCACATGGGAGAGA
GTCACCACATACGAAGACGGGGGCGTGCTTACCGTTACCCAGGACACCAGCCTCCAGGACGGCTGCTTGA
TCTACAACGTCAAGCTCAGAGGGGTGAACTTCCCATCCAACGGCCCTGTGATGCAGAAGAAAACACTCGG
CTGGGAGGCCACCACCGAGACCCTGTACCCCGCTGACGGCGGCCTGGAAGGCAGATGCGACATGGCCCTG
AAGCTCGTGGGCGGGGGCCACCTGCACTGCAACCTGAAGACCACATACAGATCCAAGAAACCCGCTAAGA
ACCTCAAGATGCCCGGCGTCTACTTTGTGGACCGCAGACTGGAAAGAATCAAGGAGGCCGACAATGAGAC
CTACGTCGAGCAGCACGAGGTGGCTGTGGCCAGATACTGCGACCTCCCTAGCAAACTGGGGCACAAACTT
AATGGCATGGACGAGCTGTACAAGTCCGGACTCAGATCTCGAGCCATGAAGCCAGGATTCAGTCCCCGTG
GGGGTGGCTTTGGCGGCCGAGGGGGCTTTGGTGACCGTGGTGGTCGTGGAGGCCGAGGGGGCTTTGGCGG
GGGCCGAGGCCAAGGCGGAGGCTTTAGAGGTCGTGGACGAGGAGGAGGTGGAGGCGGCGGCGGCGGTGGA
GGAGGAGGAAGAGGTGGTGGAGGCTTCCATTTTGGTGGCAACCGGGGTCGTGGTCGGGGAGGAAAAAGAG
GAAACCAGTCGGGGAAGAATGTGATGGTGGAGCCGCATCGGCATGAGGGTGTCTTCATTTGTCGGGGAAA
GGAAGATGCACTGGTCACCAAGAACCTGGTCCCTGGGGAATCAGTTTATGGAGAGAAGAGAGTCTCGATT
TCGGAAGGAGATGACAAAATTGAGTACCGAGCCTGGAACCCCTTCCGCTCCAAGCTTGCAGCAGCAATCC
TGGGTGGTGTGGACCAGATCCACATCAAACCGGGGGCTAAGGTTCTCTACCTCGGGGCTGCCTCGGGCAC
CACGGTCTCCCATGTCTCTGACATCGTTGGTCCGGATGGTCTAGTCTATGCAGTCGAGTTCTCCCACCGC
TCTGGCCGTGACCTCATTAACTTGGCCAAGAAGAGGACCAACATCATTCCTGTGATCGAGGATGCTCGAC
ACCCACACAAATACCGCATGCTCATCGCAATGGTGGATGTGATCTTTGCTGATGTGGCCCAGCCAGACCA
GACCCGGATTGTGGCCCTGAATGCCCACACCTTCCTGCGTAATGGAGGACACTTTGTGATTTCCATTAAG
GCCAACTGCATTGACTCCACAGCCTCAGCCGAGGCCGTGTTTGCCTCCGAAGTGAAAAAGATGCAACAGG
AGAACATGAAGCCGCAGGAGCAGTTGACCCTTGAGCCATATGAAAGAGACCATGCCGTGGTCGTGGGAGT
GTACAGGCCACCCCCCAAGGTGAAGAACTGAGGATCCACCGGATCTAGATAACTGATCATAATCAGCCAT
ACCACATTTGTAGAGGTTTTACTTGCTTTAAAAAACCTCCCACACCTCCCCCTGAACCTGAAACATAAAA
TGAATGCAATTGTTGTTGTTAACTTGTTTATTGCAGCTTATAATGGTTACAAATAAAGCAATAGCATCAC
AAATTTCACAAATAAAGCATTTTTTTCACTGCATTCTAGTTGTGGTTTGTCCAAACTCATCAATGTATCT
TAACGCGTAAATTGTAAGCGTTAATATTTTGTTAAAATTCGCGTTAAATTTTTGTTAAATCAGCTCATTT
TTTAACCAATAGGCCGAAATCGGCAAAATCCCTTATAAATCAAAAGAATAGACCGAGATAGGGT
[37 nt withheld, positions 2655-2691]
AAAGAACGTGGACTCCAACGTCAAAGG
[49 nt withheld, positions 2719-2767]
T
[91 nt withheld, positions 2769-2859]
G
[124 nt withheld, positions 2861-2984]
CAGGTGGCACTTTTCGGGGAAATGTGCGCGGAACCCCTATTTGTTTATTTTTCTAAATACATTCAAATAT
GTATCCGCTCATGAGACAATAACCCTGATAAATGCTTCAATAATATTGAAAAAGGAAGAGTCCTGAGGCG
GAAAGAACCAGCTGTGGAATGTGTGTCAGTTAGGGTGTGGAAAGTCCCCAGGCTCCCCAGCAGGCAGAAG
TATGCAAAGCATGCATCTCAATTAGTCAGCAACCAGGTGTGGAAAGTCCCCAGGCTCCCCAGCAGGCAGA
AGTATGCAAAGCATGCATCTCAATTAGTCAGCAACCATAGTCCCGCCCCTAACTCCGCCCATCCCGCCCC
TAACTCCGCCCAGTTCCGCCCATTCTCCGCCCCATGGCTGACTAATTTTTTTTATTTATGCAGAGGCCGA
GGCCGCCTCGGCCTCTGAGCTATTCCAGAAGTAGTGAGGAGGCTTTTTTGGAGGCCTAGGCTTTTGCAAA
GATCGATCAAGAGACAGGATGAGGATCGTTTCGCATGATTGAACAAGATGGATTGCACGCAGGTTCTCCG
GCCGCTTGGGTGGAGAGGCTATTCGGCTATGACTGGGCACAACAGACAATCGGCTGCTCTGATGCCGCCG
TGTTCCGGCTGTCAGCGCAGGGGCGCCCGGTTCTTTTTGTCAAGACCGACCTGTCCGGTGCCCTGAATGA
ACTGCAAGACGAGGCAGCGCGGCTATCGTGGCTGGCCACGACGGGCGTTCCTTGCGCAGCTGTGCTCGAC
GTTGTCACTGAAGCGGGAAGGGACTGGCTGCTATTGGGCGAAGTGCCGGGGCAGGATCTCCTGTCATCTC
ACCTTGCTCCTGCCGAGAAAGTATCCATCATGGCTGATGCAATGCGGCGGCTGCATACGCTTGATCCGGC
TACCTGCCCATTCGACCACCAAGCGAAACATCGCATCGAGCGAGCACGTACTCGGATGGAAGCCGGTCTT
GTCGATCAGGATGATCTGGACGAAGAGCATCAGGGGCTCGCGCCAGCCGAACTGTTCGCCAGGCTCAAGG
CGAGCATGCCCGACGGCGAGGATCTCGTCGTGACCCATGGCGATGCCTGCTTGCCGAATATCATGGTGGA
AAATGGCCGCTTTTCTGGATTCATCGACTGTGGCCGGCTGGGTGTGGCGGACCGCTATCAGGACATAGCG
TTGGCTACCCGTGATATTGCTGAAGAGCTTGGCGGCGAATGGGCTGACCGCTTCCTCGTGCTTTACGGTA
TCGCCGCTCCCGATTCGCAGCGCATCGCCTTCTATCGCCTTCTTGACGAGTTCTTCTGAGCGGGACTCTG
GGGTTCGAAATGACCGACCAAGCGACGCCCAACCTGCCATCACGAGATTTCGATTCCACCGCCGCCTTCT
ATGAAAGGTTGGGCTTCGGAATCGTTTTCCGGGACGCCGGCTGGATGATCCTCCAGCGCGGGGATCTCAT
GCTGGAGTTCTTCGCCCACCCTAGGGGGAGGCTAACTGAAACACGGAAGGAGACAATACCGGAAGGAACC
CGCGCTATGACGGCAATAAAAAGACAGAATAAAACGCACGGTGTTGGGTCGTTTGTTCATAAACGCGGGG
TTCGGTCCCAGGGCTGGCACTCTGTCGATACCCCACCGAGACCCCATTGGGGCCAATACGCCCGCGTTTC
TTCCTTTTCCCCACCCCACCCCCCAAGTTCGGGTGAAGGCCCAGGGCTCGCAGCCAACGTCGGGGCGGCA
GGCCCTGCCATAGCCTCAGGTTACTCATATATACTTTAGATTGATTTAAAACTTCATTTTTAATTTAAAA
GGATCTAGGTGAAGATCCTTTTTGATAATCTCATGACCAAAATCCCTTAACGTGAGTTTTCGTTCCACTG
AGCGTCAGACCCCGTAGAAAAGATCAAAGGATCTTCTTGAGATCCTTTTTTTCTGCGCGTAATCTGCTGC
TTGCAAACAAAAAAACCACCGCTACCAGCGGTGGTTTGTTTGCCGGATCAAGAGCTACCAACTCTTTTTC
CGAAGGTAACTGGCTTCAGCAGAGCGCAGATACCAAATACTGTTCTTCTAGTGTAGCCGTAGTTAGGCCA
CCACTTCAAGAACTCTGTAGCACCGCCTACATACCTCGCTCTGCTAATCCTGTTACCAGTGGCTGCTGCC
AGTGGCGATAAGTCGTGTCTTACCGGGTTGGACTCAAGACGATAGTTACCGGATAAGGCGCAGCGGTCGG
GCTGAACGGGGGGTTCGTGCACACAGCCCAGCTTGGAGCGAACGACCTACACCGAACTGAGATACCTACA
GCGTGAGCTATGAGAAAGCGCCACGCTTCCCGAAGGGAGAAAGGCGGACAGGTATCCGGTAAGCGGCAGG
GTCGGAACAGGAGAGCGCACGAGGGAGCTTCCAGGGGGAAACGCCTGGTATCTTTATAGTCCTGTCGGGT
TTCGCCACCTCTGACTTGAGCGTCGATTTTTGTGATGCTCGTCAGGGGGGCGGAGCCTATGGAAAAACGC
CAGCAACGCGGCCTTTTTACGGTTCCTGGCCTTTTGCTGGCCTTTTGCTCACATGTTCTTTCCTGCGTTA
TCCCCTGATTCTGTGGATAACCGTATTACCGCCATGCATTAGTTATTAATAGTAATCAATTACGGGGTCA
TTAGTTCATAGCCCATATATGGAGTTCCG
Features (pLannotate 1.2.2; 16 found; start..end, strand, type, name):
      1..304     +  enhancer       CMV enhancer: human cytomegalovirus immediate early enhancer
    305..508     +  promoter       CMV promoter: human cytomegalovirus (CMV) immediate early promoter
    553..1284    +  CDS            mCardinal: mCardinal is a basic (constitutively fluorescent) far red fluorescent protein published in 2014, derived from Entacmaea quadricolor. It is reported to be a rapidly-maturing monomer with moderate acid sensitivity.
   1285..1304    +  misc_feature   MCS (fragment): multiple cloning site
   1306..2268    +  CDS            FBL: FBRL_HUMAN - Also known as FIB1, FLRN. Experimental evidence at protein level: Swiss-Prot protein existence level 1. S-adenosyl-L-methionine-dependent methyltransferase that has the ability to methylate both RNAs and proteins (PubMed:24352239, PubMed:30540930, PubMed:32017898). Involved in pre-rRNA processing by catalyzing the site-specific 2'-hydroxyl methylation of ribose moieties in pre-ribosomal RNA (PubMed:30540930). Site specificity is provided by a guide RNA that base pairs with the substrate (By similarity). Methylation occurs at a characteristic distance from the sequence involved in
   2294..2378    +  CDS            large T antigen (fragment): large T antigen from SV40 (simian virus 40)
   2401..2522    +  polyA_signal   SV40 poly(A) signal: SV40 polyadenylation signal
   2556..2984    -  rep_origin     f1 ori (sequence partly withheld): f1 bacteriophage origin of replication; arrow indicates direction of (+) strand synthesis
   3011..3115    +  promoter       AmpR promoter: bla
   3117..3474    +  promoter       SV40 promoter: SV40 enhancer and early promoter
   3509..4303    +  CDS            NeoR/KanR: aminoglycoside phosphotransferase from Tn5; aph(3')-II (or nptII); confers resistance to neomycin, kanamycin, and G418 (Geneticin®)
   4324..4476    +  CDS            ble (fragment): BLE_KLEPN - Experimental evidence at protein level: Swiss-Prot protein existence level 1. Binding protein with a strong affinity to the bleomycin family of antibiotics. Binds to CL990; an antimitotic-antibiotic compound. From Klebsiella pneumoniae.
   4535..4582    +  polyA_signal   HSV TK poly(A) signal: herpes simplex virus thymidine kinase polyadenylation signal (Cole and Stacy, 1985)
   4673..4689    -  polyA_signal   bGH poly(A) signal (fragment): bovine growth hormone polyadenylation signal
   4911..5499    +  rep_origin     ori: high-copy-number ColE1/pMB1/pBR322/pUC origin of replication
   5614..5673    +  enhancer       CMV enhancer (fragment): human cytomegalovirus immediate early enhancer
