[The description below was written by a language model from this plasmid's Addgene catalogue record and pLannotate feature annotations shown in this document.]
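Description:
mCardinal-Fibrillarin-7 is a mammalian expression plasmid that produces human fibrillarin (FBL) fused to the far-red fluorescent protein mCardinal, intended as a marker for the nucleolus. It is built on an mCardinal backbone with the layout typical of C1-type fluorescent protein vectors. The sequenced record is 5,673 nt. The CMV immediate early enhancer and promoter drive a single open reading frame in which mCardinal comes first, followed by a short remnant of the multiple cloning site that serves as a linker, and then the FBL coding sequence, so the fluorescent protein sits at the N-terminus of fibrillarin. The "7" in the name probably refers to this linker's length, though the record does not say so. Transcription ends at an SV40 polyadenylation signal. The catalogue notes two substitutions in the fibrillarin insert, R36Q and S66F, relative to the reference; their functional significance is not stated.

Propagation in E. coli relies on a high-copy ColE1/pUC-type origin and kanamycin selection. The same Tn5 aminoglycoside phosphotransferase gene (NeoR/KanR) is preceded by both a bacterial bla promoter and the SV40 enhancer/early promoter and followed by the HSV TK polyadenylation signal, so it also allows G418 selection of stably transfected mammalian cells. An f1 origin is present for single-stranded DNA production. The short large T antigen, ble and bGH poly(A) annotations are fragmentary matches rather than functional elements.

Fibrillarin is a methyltransferase involved in pre-rRNA processing, so the fusion concentrates in nucleoli. With excitation at 604 nm and emission at 659 nm, the construct is suited to imaging nucleolar localisation in the far-red channel and to demonstrating mCardinal's performance as a fusion tag.
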