Addgene plasmid #56160: mCardinal-Fibrillarin-7
Purpose: Localization: Nuclear - Nucleolus, Excitation: 604, Emission: 659
Depositing lab: Michael Davidson. Publication: Non-invasive intravital imaging of cellular differentiation with a bright red-excitable fluorescent protein. Chu J, Haynes RD, Corbel SY, Li P, Gonzalez-Gonzalez E, Burg JS, Ataie NJ, Lam AJ, Cranfill PJ, Baird MA, Davidson MW, Ng HL, Garcia KC, Contag CH, Shen K, Blau HM, Lin MZ. Nat Methods. 2014 Mar 16. doi: 10.1038/nmeth.2888. PubMed 24633408.
Backbone
  Vector backbone: mCardinal
  Backbone size w/o insert (bp): 4750
  Vector type: Mammalian Expression
  Selectable markers: Neomycin (select with G418)
Growth in bacteria
  Bacterial resistance: Kanamycin, 50 μg/mL
  Growth temperature: 37°C
  Growth strain: DH5alpha
  Copy number: High Copy
Gene/Insert
  Gene/Insert name: Fibrillarin (alt name: NM_001436.3)
  Species: H. sapiens (human)
  Mutation: R36Q, S66F
  Entrez Gene: FBL (a.k.a. FIB, FLRN, Nop1, RNU3IP1)
  Promoter: CMV
  Tag / fusion protein: mCardinal
  Cloning method: Unknown
  Sequencing primers: 5′ CMV-F; 3′ SV40pA-R
Terms and licenses: Academic/Nonprofit Terms; Industry Terms
Depositor comments: . Excitation = 604; Emission = 659
How to cite: mCardinal-Fibrillarin-7 was a gift from Michael Davidson (Addgene plasmid # 56160 ; http://n2t.net/addgene:56160 ; RRID:Addgene_56160)
