>Addgene plasmid #56160 | mCardinal-Fibrillarin-7 | depositor partial sequence | sequence record 87059 | insert sequence
AGATCCGCTAGCGCTACCGGTCGCCACCATGGTGAGCAAGGGCGAGGAGCTGATCAAGGAGAACATGCAC
ATGAAGCTGTACATGGAAGGCACCGTGAACAACCACCACTTCAAGTGCACCACCGAAGGGGAGGGCAAGC
CCTACGAGGGCACCCAGACCCAGAGGATTAAGGTGGTGGAGGGAGGCCCCCTGCCGTTCGCATTCGACAT
CCTGGCCACCTGCTTTATGTACGGGAGCAAGACCTTCATCAACCACACCCAGGGCATCCCCGATTTCTTT
AAGCAGTCCTTCCCTGAGGGCTTCACATGGGAGAGAGTCACCACATACGAAGACGGGGGCGTGCTTACCG
TTACCCAGGACACCAGCCTCCAGGACGGCTGCTTGATCTACAACGTCAAGCTCAGAGGGGTGAACTTCCC
ATCCAACGGCCCTGTGATGCAGAAGAAAACACTCGGCTGGGAGGCCACCACCGAGACCCTGTACCCCGCT
GACGGCGGCCTGGAAGGCAGATGCGACATGGCCCTGAAGCTCGTGGGCGGGGGCCACCTGCACTGCAACC
TGAAGACCACATACAGATCCAAGAAACCCGCTAAGAACCTCAAGATGCCCGGCGTCTACTTTGTGGACCG
CAGACTGGAAAGAATCAAGGAGGCCGACAATGAGACCTACGTCGAGCAGCACGAGGTGGCTGTGGCCAGA
TACTGCGACCTCCCTAGCAAACTGGGGCACAAACTTAATGGCATGGACGAGCTGTACAAGTCCGGACTCA
GATCTCGAGCCATGAAGCCAGGATTCAGTCCCCGTGGGGGTGGCTTTGGCGGCCGAGGGGGCTTTGGTGA
CCGTGGTGGTCGTGGAGGCCGAGGGGGCTTTGGCGGGGGCCGAGGCCAAGGCGGAGGCTTTAGAGGTCGT
GGACGAGGAGGAGGTGGAGGCGGCGGCGGCGGTGGAGGAGGAGGAAGAGGTGGTGGAGGCTTCCATTTTG
GTGGCAACCGGGGTCGTGGTCGGGGAGGAAAAAGAGGAAACCAGTCGGGGAAGAATGTGATGGTGGAGCC
GCATCGGCATGAGGGTGTCTTCATTTGTCGGGGAAAGGAAGATGCACTGGTCACCAAGAACCTGGTCCCT
GGGGAATCAGTTTATGGAGAGAAGAGAGTCTCGATTTCGGAAGGAGATGACAAAATTGAGTACCGAGCCT
GGAACCCCTTCCGCTCCAAGCTTGCAGCAGCAATCCTGGGTGGTGTGGACCAGATCCACATCAAACCGGG
GGCTAAGGTTCTCTACCTCGGGGCTGCCTCGGGCACCACGGTCTCCCATGTCTCTGACATCGTTGGTCCG
GATGGTCTAGTCTATGCAGTCGAGTTCTCCCACCGCTCTGGCCGTGACCTCATTAACTTGGCCAAGAAGA
GGACCAACATCATTCCTGTGATCGAGGATGCTCGACACCCACACAAATACCGCATGCTCATCGCAATGGT
GGATGTGATCTTTGCTGATGTGGCCCAGCCAGACCAGACCCGGATTGTGGCCCTGAATGCCCACACCTTC
CTGCGTAATGGAGGACACTTTGTGATTTCCATTAAGGCCAACTGCATTGACTCCACAGCCTCAGCCGAGG
CCGTGTTTGCCTCCGAAGTGAAAAAGATGCAACAGGAGAACATGAAGCCGCAGGAGCAGTTGACCCTTGA
GCCATATGAAAGAGACCATGCCGTGGTCGTGGGAGTGTACAGGCCACCCCCCAAGGTGAAGAACTGAGGA
TCCACCGGATCTAGATAACTGATCATAATC
